>Addgene plasmid #185077 | KBB329 | addgene full sequence | sequence record 368134 | Addgene Partial NGS Result
GATCGCTTGCCTGTAACTTACACGCGCCTCGTATCTTTTAATGATGGAATAATTTGGGAATTTACTCTGT
GTTTATTTATTTTTATGTTTTGTATTTGGATTTTAGAAAGTAAATAAAGAAGGTAGAAGAGTTACGGAAT
GAAGAAAAAAAAATAAACAAAGGTTTAAAAAATTTCAACAAAAAGCGTACTTTACATATATATTTATTAG
ACAAGAAAAGCAGATTAAATAGATATACATTCGATTAACGATAAGTAAAATGTAAAATCACAGGATTTTC
GTGTGTGGTCTTCTACACAGACAAGATGAAACAATTCGGCATTAATACCTGAGAGCAGGAAGAGCAAGAT
AAAAGGTAGTATTTGTTGGCGATCCCCCTAGAGTCTTTTACATCTTCGGAAAACAAAAACTATTTTTTCT
TTAATTTCTTTTTTTACTTTCTATTTTTAATTTATATATTTATATTAAAAAATTTAAATTATAATTATTT
TTATAGCACGTGATGAAAAGGACCCAGGTGGCACTTTTCGGGGAAATGTGCGCGGAACCCCTATTTGTTT
ATTTTTCTAAATACATTCAAATATGTATCCGCTCATGAGACAATAACCCTGATAAATGCTTCAATAATAT
TGAAAAAGGAAGAGTATGAGTATTCAACATTTCCGTGTCGCCCTTATTCCCTTTTTTGCGGCATTTTGCC
TTCCTGTTTTTGCTCACCCAGAAACGCTGGTGAAAGTAAAAGATGCTGAAGATCAGTTGGGTGCACGAGT
GGGTTACATCGAACTGGATCTCAACAGCGGTAAGATCCTTGAGAGTTTTCGCCCCGAAGAACGTTTTCCA
ATGATGAGCACTTTTAAAGTTCTGCTATGTGGCGCGGTATTATCCCGTATTGACGCCGGGCAAGAGCAAC
TCGGTCGCCGCATACACTATTCTCAGAATGACTTGGTTGAGTACTCACCAGTCACAGAAAAGCATCTTAC
GGATGGCATGACAGTAAGAGAATTATGCAGTGCTGCCATAACCATGAGTGATAACACTGCGGCCAACTTA
CTTCTGACAACGATCGGAGGACCGAAGGAGCTAACCGCTTTTTTGCACAACATGGGGGATCATGTAACTC
GCCTTGATCGTTGGGAACCGGAGCTGAATGAAGCCATACCAAACGACGAGCGTGACACCACGATGCCTGT
AGCAATGGCAACAACGTTGCGCAAACTATTAACTGGCGAACTACTTACTCTAGCTTCCCGGCAACAATTA
ATAGACTGGATGGAGGCGGATAAAGTTGCAGGACCACTTCTGCGCTCGGCCCTTCCGGCTGGCTGGTTTA
TTGCTGATAAATCTGGAGCCGGTGAGCGTGGGTCTCGCGGTATCATTGCAGCACTGGGGCCAGATGGTAA
GCCCTCCCGTATCGTAGTTATCTACACGACGGGGAGTCAGGCAACTATGGATGAACGAAATAGACAGATC
GCTGAGATAGGTGCCTCACTGATTAAGCATTGGTAACTGTCAGACCAAGTTTACTCATATATACTTTAGA
TTGATTTAAAACTTCATTTTTAATTTAAAAGGATCTAGGTGAAGATCCTTTTTGATAATCTCATGACCAA
AATCCCTTAACGTGAGTTTTCGTTCCACTGAGCGTCAGACCCCGTAGAAAAGATCAAAGGATCTTCTTGA
GATCCTTTTTTTCTGCGCGTAATCTGCTGCTTGCAAACAAAAAAACCACCGCTACCAGCGGTGGTTTGTT
TGCCGGATCAAGAGCTACCAACTCTTTTTCCGAAGGTAACTGGCTTCAGCAGAGCGCAGATACCAAATAC
TGTTCTTCTAGTGTAGCCGTAGTTAGGCCACCACTTCAAGAACTCTGTAGCACCGCCTACATACCTCGCT
CTGCTAATCCTGTTACCAGTGGCTGCTGCCAGTGGCGATAAGTCGTGTCTTACCGGGTTGGACTCAAGAC
GATAGTTACCGGATAAGGCGCAGCGGTCGGGCTGAACGGGGGGTTCGTGCACACAGCCCAGCTTGGAGCG
AACGACCTACACCGAACTGAGATACCTACAGCGTGAGCTATGAGAAAGCGCCACGCTTCCCGAAGGGAGA
AAGGCGGACAGGTATCCGGTAAGCGGCAGGGTCGGAACAGGAGAGCGCACGAGGGAGCTTCCAGGGGGAA
ACGCCTGGTATCTTTATAGTCCTGTCGGGTTTCGCCACCTCTGACTTGAGCGTCGATTTTTGTGATGCTC
GTCAGGGGGGCGGAGCCTATGGAAAAACGCCAGCAACGCGGCCTTTTTACGGTTCCTGGCCTTTTGCTGG
CCTTTTGCTCACATGTTCTTTCCTGCGTTATCCCCTGATTCTGTGGATAACCGTATTACCGCCTTTGAGT
GAGCTGATACCGCTCGCCGCAGCCGAACGACCGAGCGCAGCGAGTCAGTGAGCGAGGAAGCGGAAGAGCG
CCCAATACGCAAACCGCCTCTCCCCGCGCGTTGGCCGATTCATTAATGCAGCTGGCACGACAGGTTTCCC
GACTGGAAAGCGGGCAGTGAGCGCAACGCAATTAATGTGAGTTAGCTCACTCATTAGGCACCCCAGGCTT
TACACTTTATGCTTCCGGCTCGTATGTTGTGTGGAATTGTGAGCGGATAACAATTTCACACAGGAAACAG
CTATGACCATGATTACGCCAAGCTCGAAATTAACCCTCACTAAAGGGAACAAAAGCTGGTACCGGGCCCC
CCCTCGAGGTCGACGGTATCGATAAGCTTCCTGTAGAGGGGATGGAGATGCAAAACAAATTCTTGTATGT
GCCTTAGCTGCATAACTTAACAACTCTGCGTTCAAGGATAAGACCCAACCAATTCTCCAACCAGTAGCAG
CAAACGATTTACCGGCAGAACCGACCGTTAAGGTTAGTTGCCCAATTTCTGGAGAGAGTGTGGCAATTCT
AGTGAAAGAATCAGTGAAGTAAAGGTGTTCATAGACTTCATCAGATATAATCACAACGTTGTGCTTGACG
CAAATGTTACCTAAAGTGGTTAATTCCTCGCGCGTGAAAACTTTACCAATTGGGTTGTGAGGGGTATTGA
TAATGACAGCTTTTGTCTTGGATGTAATCGCTTTTTCGAACTGCTCAAAGTCAATGGTCCATTCTTCACC
TCTAGTATTCCTTTGATCCAATTCCTTTGGAGGATTTATGGGGACGTAAACAACTTTACCACCGCAAAGT
TCGATATTTGGAATATATTGGTCAAAGAAAGGTTCAAAAACAATAACCTCGTCGCCAGCGTTCAAAAGCC
CCATCAAGCAAGAAAGTATACCTTCATTGGCACCTGTTGTTACGGTAACATTTTCCGCTTTCAATTCTGT
GTTATAAATAGGAGAATACAACTTAATCAAGGAATTAATTAATGAAGGTCGACCTCTAGTTGGAGAATAT
TGATTGACCATTGGAATGTCTAGGGCTTTCTGAGCCTCCTTAATGGCGAATTGAGGAGGGGAATATGAAA
AAAAGCCTTGGCCTAAATTAATAAGTTCACGGCCTTGGTTTTTGGAGTTATTGGCAGCTTTTGCAGCGGC
TTCATTGGTTAGCGACCAAACATCTTTGGCAGTGTTAGAAGTGAAATATTTGTTGGCAACAACTTTCGGT
CTCGAAGTAGACATTAGGTTCGTAAATTGACGAATGAATCGTTGTTTCATTGAGAGCAAGTAACAATGGA
TTCTATACGCAATTATAGTAAATTGAACACTTTATATATATCTCTATCGTACCTTCCCCTTTTAAACATG
ACTGAATTTTGGTATCTTGATTGTCATAATGACAACAAAAAAGCCACAGTTCTACGTCACGTGCTAGACA
CGACATGCTACTGAAGAAATTGTTATCAAATGAAAAGATACATTTATGTAATAACCACTACCAGGCACTT
GCTAAAAAGAATCTACGTAAGAACTACATAAAGGTTAGCTTGTGCGCCAGAAAGTGATATCAAAGTTTTA
TGAACGCTGAACAATTTTGAGCCAGTAATTATCTTGGCATAGGAGACGATAAATGCCATCGTTCTTTTAA
AGAGCTTATTAAGTTATTAACTCTCTTCGATTAGACATTCTCTTATCAAACGAGTTACGTTACATTTAGG
AATAATGCGACAAAGATGGAGGTCTTGATTCCTAAATCCTACTCAAAACAATCTGCTCTACTGTCAAAAT
CCTTGCTCCGTAAATTGATTTCGTTGTCAGACGCTCACCGTACAAGAAGTTTGTGGGTATTTACATCGTA
AGAAAAGTGCAACCAGATTCAATATTGAATTACCTGAGCGGTGTCTTCCTATATTAAAATGACGATTTTG
TTTTTCTTTGTATTGTGAGGGTAGCAGATTCGTCTTCTGCACTTTTCATCTACTATTGCAAAGCCTAATA
CAAATACAGTTGTTGAATATAAAAATTCGAAATCAGCCTTCCATTCTCGAAAGTGAACAAGGAAACTCAC
TGGATAAAAATTCACACGAAAAGAAAAAACCGAAAAAAAGTAACTGTGTTGCTTGCAGAGGGTTTGATTA
CTCATAACCGAGAGACACGATCTGTAGCGGTGATATGAACGTATTCCTCACCTTCTTCTAACCCTTTGGA
ATAATAGTTTCCATCACTCTTTACAAAAGTAGCATTACTCACCAAATAAGGTCATAAAAAAGACTTTTAT
TTTGTATACATGTAAATTTTGGCAGCGGTTAGTGAGGTAAAAGAGATACGAATGAATATACGATACAATG
ATACAGCATACTGAAAAATCATCCTAACGATTTGGTGCACAGAAGGCTTTATATATTGACCAATTCATAT
ATAATGTCCTCTTGCTACATGATATTATACCATTGCCCAGTTGTTTCTTAGCGTACATATATGATAGCAG
ACTATGCAAGTCGCTTACTCATTGAGTTTTAGTAGTAAATTCCTGAGAAACTTGTAACAATTCTTCATTG
CATTCTTTAATTATCTTTGAATCTATTTCAAGCATTTTGCGTAGCTCATCCCATTCGTTTTGGCTCTTTT
TATCGACTTTGATAGTTTCTGCCTCGATACGAGTTAGTTCACTCTTCAAGTACGATAAATCTTGTTGAAG
GGATTTTTGAGAGTGAACAAAGCTGTTGAATTGCAATATTTGGTTTCGTATCTCTTTGAACCATTTCATC
TCACCATGGCTTATTTTCTTTTCTTTAAATTTATTGGATTCGGCGATTTGAGATAGCTTCTTGCTCAATT
TACTAAATCTCTCCATTAATTCTGACTGTCTGCTTAGTTGTGCATCCCATTTCTTATTTTGTGCTTCGAA
TTTTCTCCTTAAATCATCATCCTTTGAAATTATTTTGCATGTCGATTGTAGTTGGCGCGTCAATTCGAAC
TGTTGCTCATGAATTCTATTGTGGATAGAAACACCCAAAGTTTGAGCTTTAACAATTCTTTGCAAAAATT
CTTTGGAAATATCCGTGAAAATTTCCAACTGATTTTCACTAGCTTCGTTTTTTAAAGGTATCTGGCGGTC
TGCTGATGGGATAATTCGTTCACATGGACTAATACAGGCTTTTTGAAAATTATCGTTCAAAATAAGAATC
TCATTTATGGGCTGTGTGAAACTCATTTTAAAACCATCTCCTACCGTGTCACTTTTTTCTGTACTGATAC
TTGTTTCAGCTGCGGTGCTTTGCGGTTTCATATCGCTTGAAATATTTTGAAAAGTCAATGTTTTATTCGA
CATCAAGGCTAAATTAGATTGGTCATTCCAGTTGATATACGCTAGGTTTGGAATTCTTTCTATGGTGGCA
ATATCCTCAAGTTTACTTTCAAATTTCAATCCTGCAAGTGGATTCAAATCCGATTCGTTGATACATTTAC
TCAATGTAGAAGCCCAGCTCATAAAATTTACTTGTTGTATAATATTATCGGAAATGACATAAAGTTTTCC
CAACTGTTCAGGTAACGTTATTAGAGACTTAATTTCTCTTTGTAGTTTGACTCGTTCAATTAGAACCAAA
GAATTATTATACACGTAATTGTCAACATCCCACGACATTGACATTTCCAAATCTTTGAAGAGTAAGATTA
AAGACCCATCATCAAAACTGACACAAACAATTTCATTTTGCCCATTATCAATTAGTATGGTTGCAATATT
TGTAGCAGTATAGTCATACAGCTCGCCGGGAAAGGGGTTTATCGTGAATGGTCCTTGAACCTTGGCTAAA
CGATATTCCTTTTGTATGTCGACTTTGCCAAATCTTGAATTCCAATTTTCATGCAGTTTTGACACAAACT
GTAACTGCTTAATAACATTCCTTTTAACTATAACATCTGTTGTAGAATCCAGGGACTCGTACATTACTAA
AGATTTGTTTAGGATCAAGTTGAGATCTTTCTCATTTAACAGTAATACTGACGGTAAAAATGGATAAAAT
GCAAAGATATCACCGCCTTCTGTGGTGTTTAGACAATATAACGTCAATCCGTCCTTACTGAATTCTAAAT
CTGTGATGTCGTTAACACGTGCATCTAAACCAAAGGAGTTGTTCGGTTTGTTCAAAACGATAGGCTTTTC
TTGCGAATTAAGGATGTCAAACATCGTGATAGTGTCATCCTCTTTCAAAACCACTATACAAGAATCACGA
TAACTCTTTGGATGAAACAAAACTTTCTTAATGGACGATTTCGGACCAACTTCTTCTTCATCAATTGAAT
AGTGGAAAATTTGGAATGCATCTTGAATGGAAACGTCTTCAACGTTGGAATAGCCCCAAGGAACTTCCAT
TACAAAAATCTCGTTGTCATTGAAAAGACAGAGTAGGTCACCAGACGTACTAGATATTACATGGAAGGTA
TCATCCAAGACGAGATGACGACTAAAGTTCAAACTGTGGTAAAGTGAATCAGTGAGTACATTGTACCACC
TTATTATGTTATCTTGAATGAAAACAATCCTTGTGCCATTCTGAGAACTAAAAATGTAACGTGGAGATTG
GCTTGCCGAAAGCGATGCTTGGAAAATAGGAAGTGCACTTAACCTACTAGATTGGGACATACTTTGGAGT
ATAGAATTAAGCCACCACTCAATTATCGCTGTCCTTTTGTTGCTTAAATATTAAATGCAATTAGAATATT
TGAAAGTATTCAACTTTTTTATTGAAGTTAATTTTTCATTTTTGCTGCCGCGAAAAGAGAGAAGGTCGAT
AGTAGATTTTTTTTTTTTCACTTGTCTCAGTATGAATCTATAAACTATCATATATGTATACATATTTAGA
CCACGTGAACAATTCTATGTTAATCAAGAGCGCAAAGGAGGGCCAATTCAGGTAACCAGCCATTCAGCAA
TCCCATCACAAAATTCCACCCAAGAAAATAACATAATTTTGGACTGAAAACGGACCAAATAAAGAGATGA
AATCTCAAAACGACGCATGCCGTCATCAAACAAGTTCCAAATATACAATGATAGGTGAAGGCAGGTAACT
TACTTCTGATGAACGTTTGCAACTTAACTTGTGCTGGAATAGAGGCGTAGTTTATTGACCACGGTAGCAT
GGACCAGTATATTGCCGGCGCGAAATTGGCAACGGACATTAATATCCCCACTACGTAGATGTTGTAGTCT
GAGGAAACACCATGGTATGCGTTTCCAAGGTCTATAGTAGAAATGGAATTTGTGCCACCGAATTGGAAAA
ATGTAAAATTTTGTAAAATTAAGGACACCAAATTCGAAAAATAAATCTTACTTGTTGATGTTAATGAGGC
GGTTGGAATATTTTGGAAAAAGTAAAAAATTTGGGACTCTAATATTTGGAAAACGAGAAATTGACCTATG
TTCTGAGAAGAAGTTTGGAACATCAAAAGAATTGTTATATAAACTTTCATATCTTTAATGAGGTAGTTCT
TGTTAAGTACTTTCAATTTCGTCAGGACCAACCTTGAAATGACAACAATAGCCCAAGCTTGATATCGAAT
TCCTGCAGCCCGGGGGATCCACTAGTTCTAGAGCGGCCGCCACCGCGGTGGAGCTCCAATTCGCCCTATA
GTGAGTCGTATTACAATTCACTGGCCGTCGTTTTACAACGTCGTGACTGGGAAAACCCTGGCGTTACCCA
ACTTAATCGCCTTGCAGCACATCCCCCTTTCGCCAGCTGGCGTAATAGCGAAGAGGCCCGCACCGATCGC
CCTTCCCAACAGTTGCGCAGCCTGAATGGCGAATGG
[124 nt withheld, positions 8227-8350]
C
[91 nt withheld, positions 8352-8442]
A
[49 nt withheld, positions 8444-8492]
CCTTTGACGTTGGAGTCCACGTTCTTT
[37 nt withheld, positions 8520-8556]
ACCCTATCTCGGTCTATTCTTTTGATTTATAAGGGATTTTGCCGATTTCGGCCTATTGGTTAAAAAATGA
GCTGATTTAACAAAAATTTAACGCGAATTTTAACAAAATATTAACGCTTACAATTTCCTGATGCGGTATT
TTCTCCTTACGCATCTGTGCGGTATTTCACACCGCATAGGGTAATAACTGATATAATTAAATTGAAGCTC
TAATTTGTGAGTTTAGTATACATGCATTTACTTATAATACAGTTTTTTAGTTTTGCTGGCCGCATCTTCT
CAAATATGCTTCCCAGCCTGCTTTTCTGTAACGTTCACCCTCTACCTTAGCATCCCTTCCCTTTGCAAAT
AGTCCTCTTCCAACAATAATAATGTCAGATCCTGTAGAGACCACATCATCCACGGTTCTATACTGTTGAC
CCAATGCGTCTCCCTTGTCATCTAAACCCACACCGGGTGTCATAATCAACCAATCGTAACCTTCATCTCT
TCCACCCATGTCTCTTTGAGCAATAAAGCCGATAACAAAATCTTTGTCGCTCTTCGCAATGTCAACAGTA
CCCTTAGTATATTCTCCAGTAGATAGGGAGCCCTTGCATGACAATTCTGCTAACATCAAAAGGCCTCTAG
GTTCCTTTGTTACTTCTTCTGCCGCCTGCTTCAAACCGCTAACAATACCTGGGCCCACCACACCGTGTGC
ATTCGTAATGTCTGCCCATTCTGCTATTCTGTATACACCCGCAGAGTACTGCAATTTGACTGTATTACCA
ATGTCAGCAAATTTTCTGTCTTCGAAGAGTAAAAAATTGTACTTGGCGGATAATGCCTTTAGCGGCTTAA
CTGTGCCCTCCATGGAAAAATCAGTCAAGATATCCACATGTGTTTTTAGTAAACAAATTTTGGGACCTAA
TGCTTCAACTAACTCCAGTAATTCCTTGGTGGTACGAACATCCAATGAAGCACACAAGTTTGTTTGCTTT
TCGTGCATGATATTAAATAGCTTGGCAGCAACAGGACTAGGATGAGTAGCAGCACGTTCCTTATATGTAG
CTTTCGACATGATTTATCTTCGTTTCCTGCAGGTTTTTGTTCTGTGCAGTTGGGTTAAGAATACTGGGCA
ATTTCATGTTTCTTCAACACTACATATGCGTATATATACCAATCTAAGTCTGTGCTCCTTCCTTCGTTCT
TCCTTCTGTTCGGAGATTACCGAATCAAAAAAATTTCAAGGAAACCGAAATCAAAAAAAAGAATAAAAAA
AAAATGATGAATTGAAAAGGTGGTATGGTGCACTCTCAGTACAATCTGCTCTGATGCCGCATAGTTAAGC
CAGCCCCGACACCCGCCAACACCCGCTGACGCGCCCTGACGGGCTTGTCTGCTCCCGGCATCCGCTTACA
GACAAGCTGTGACCGTCTCCGGGAGCTGCATGTGTCAGAGGTTTTCACCGTCATCACCGAAACGCGCGAG
ACGAAAGGGCCTCGTGATACGCCTATTTTTATAGGTTAATGTCATGATAATAATGGTTTCTTAGACG
Features (pLannotate 1.2.2; 21 found; start..end, strand, type, name):
      1..504     -  misc_feature   CEN/ARS: S. cerevisiae CEN6 centromere fused to an autonomously replicating sequence
    541..645     +  promoter       AmpR promoter: bla
    646..1506    +  CDS            AmpR: β-lactamase; bla; confers resistance to ampicillin, carbenicillin, and related antibiotics
   1677..2265    +  rep_origin     ori: high-copy-number ColE1/pMB1/pBR322/pUC origin of replication
   2448..2540    +  CDS            lacI (fragment): lac repressor; lacI; The lac repressor binds to the lac operator to inhibit transcription in E. coli. This inhibition can be relieved by adding lactose or isopropyl-β-D-thiogalactopyranoside (IPTG).
   2553..2574    +  protein_bind   CAP binding site: CAP binding activates transcription in the presence of cAMP. E. coli catabolite activator protein
   2589..2619    +  promoter       lac promoter: promoter for the E. coli lac operon
   2627..2643    +  protein_bind   lac operator: The lac repressor binds to the lac operator to inhibit transcription in E. coli. This inhibition can be relieved by adding lactose or isopropyl-β-D-thiogalactopyranoside (IPTG). lac repressor encoded by lacI
   2688..2706    +  promoter       T3 promoter: promoter for bacteriophage T3 RNA polymerase
   2718..2759    -  misc_feature   MCS (fragment): pBluescript multiple cloning site
   2755..3690    -  CDS            BNA3 (fragment): BNA3_YEAST - Experimental evidence at protein level: Swiss-Prot protein existence level 1. Catalyzes the irreversible transamination of the L-tryptophan metabolite L-kynurenine to form kynurenic acid (KA). From Saccharomyces cerevisiae (strain ATCC 204508 / S288c) (Baker's yeast).
   4922..7060    -  CDS            NUP82: NUP82_YEAST - Experimental evidence at protein level: Swiss-Prot protein existence level 1. Functions as a component of the nuclear pore complex (NPC). NPC components, collectively referred to as nucleoporins (NUPs), can play the role of both NPC structural components and of docking or interaction partners for transiently associated nuclear transport factors. It is specifically involved as part of the NUP82-NUP159-NSP1 subcomplex in nuclear mRNA and pre-ribosome export by acting as a linker tethering nucleoporins that are directly involved in nuclear transport to the NPC via its coiled-coil do
   7303..7986    -  CDS            LAS21 (fragment): GPI7_YEAST - Also known as GPI7. Experimental evidence at protein level: Swiss-Prot protein existence level 1. Ethanolamine phosphate transferase involved in glycosylphosphatidylinositol-anchor biosynthesis. Transfers ethanolamine phosphate to the GPI second mannose. Although not essential, addition of ethanolamine phosphate to the second mannose plays an important role in cell separation via the GPI-based modification of daughter-specific proteins. From Saccharomyces cerevisiae (strain ATCC 204508 / S288c) (Baker's yeast).
   8045..8063    -  promoter       T7 promoter: promoter for bacteriophage T7 RNA polymerase
   8066..8223    +  CDS            lacZα (fragment): LacZα fragment of β-galactosidase; lacZ fragment
   8227..8655    +  rep_origin     f1 ori (sequence partly withheld): f1 bacteriophage origin of replication; arrow indicates direction of (+) strand synthesis
   8683..8734    -  misc_feature   bom (fragment): basis of mobility region from pBR322
   8813..9616    -  CDS            URA3: orotidine-5'-phosphate decarboxylase, required for uracil biosynthesis; S. cerevisiae URA3; yeast auxotrophic marker, counterselectable with 5-fluoroorotic acid (5-FOA)
   9617..9832    -  promoter       URA3 promoter: S. cerevisiae URA3
   9840..9889    -  misc_feature   bom (fragment): basis of mobility region from pBR322
   9991..10026   -  CDS            rop (fragment): Rop protein, which maintains plasmids at low copy number; rop
