[The description below was written by a language model from this plasmid's Addgene catalogue record and pLannotate feature annotations shown in this document.]
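Description:
KBB329 is a yeast–E. coli shuttle plasmid built on pRS316, a centromeric vector, and carries the Saccharomyces cerevisiae nucleoporin gene NUP82. In bacteria it replicates from a high-copy ColE1/pUC-type origin and is selected with ampicillin through the bla gene. An f1 origin is also present and would allow single-stranded DNA production. In yeast the CEN6/ARS element provides replication and stable mitotic segregation at low copy number, and URA3 under its own promoter complements uracil auxotrophy. URA3 can be counterselected with 5-fluoroorotic acid, which makes plasmids of this type convenient for plasmid-shuffle and loss experiments.

The insert sits in the pBluescript-derived polylinker, between the T3 and T7 phage promoters and interrupting lacZα. The feature table, generated from a roughly 10.1 kb sequence labelled as a partial NGS result, shows that it is a genomic fragment rather than a bare open reading frame. The complete NUP82 coding sequence is flanked by partial coding sequences of two other yeast genes, BNA3 on one side and LAS21/GPI7 on the other, with over a kilobase of unannotated sequence between NUP82 and the BNA3 fragment. No heterologous yeast promoter, terminator or epitope tag is annotated, so expression presumably depends on native flanking regulatory sequence, although the record does not state the promoter explicitly. The restriction sites used for cloning are also not recorded.

Nup82 is a nuclear pore complex component that acts within the Nup82–Nup159–Nsp1 subcomplex in mRNA and pre-ribosome export. The stated purpose is NUP82 expression in yeast, and the associated work concerns the dependence of karyopherin Msn5/Kap142-mediated nuclear export on Nup82.
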