Addgene plasmid #185077: KBB329
Purpose: NUP82 expression in yeast
Depositing lab: Ken Belanger. Depositing organization: Colgate University. Publication: The karyopherin Msn5/Kap142 requires Nup82 for nuclear export and performs a function distinct from translocation in RPA protein import. Belanger KD, Simmons LA, Roth JK, VanderPloeg KA, Lichten LB, Fahrenkrog B. J Biol Chem. 2004 Oct 15;279(42):43530-9. doi: 10.1074/jbc.M407641200. Epub 2004 Aug 4. PubMed 15294903.
Backbone
  Vector backbone: pRS316
  Vector type: Yeast Expression
  Selectable markers: URA3
Growth in bacteria
  Bacterial resistance: Ampicillin, 100 μg/mL
  Growth temperature: 37°C
  Growth strain: DH5alpha
  Copy number: High Copy
Gene/Insert
  Gene/Insert name: NUP82
  Species: S. cerevisiae (budding yeast)
  Cloning method: Restriction Enzyme; 5′ cloning site unknown (unknown if destroyed)
Terms and licenses: Academic/Nonprofit Terms; Industry Terms: Not Available to Industry
How to cite: KBB329 was a gift from Ken Belanger (Addgene plasmid # 185077 ; http://n2t.net/addgene:185077 ; RRID:Addgene_185077)
